Addgene plasmid #213281: GPR34-DuET
Purpose: The DuET construct encodes the named human GPCR engineered with a cleaved hemagglutinin signal peptide, a 5' FLAG and a 3' 1D4 epitope tag optimized for expression in mammalian cells and proteomics studies.
Depositing lab: Thomas Sakmar. Depositing organization: Rockefeller University. Publication: Multiplexed selectivity screening of anti-GPCR antibodies. Dahl L, Kotliar IB, Bendes A, Dodig-Crnkovic T, Fromm S, Elofsson A, Uhlen M, Sakmar TP, Schwenk JM. Sci Adv. 2023 May 3;9(18):eadf9297. doi: 10.1126/sciadv.adf9297. Epub 2023 May 3. PubMed 37134173.
Backbone
  Vector backbone: pcDNA 3.1 (+)
  Vector type: Mammalian Expression
Growth in bacteria
  Bacterial resistance: Ampicillin, 100 μg/mL
  Growth temperature: 37°C
  Growth strain: DH5alpha
  Copy number: High Copy
Gene/Insert
  Gene/Insert name: GPR34 (alt name: G protein-coupled receptor 34)
  Species: H. sapiens (human)
  Entrez Gene: GPR34 (a.k.a. LPS1, LYPSR1)
  Promoter: CMV, T7
  Tag / fusion protein: FLAG (N terminal on insert); 1D4 (C terminal on insert)
  Cloning method: Gibson Cloning
Terms and licenses: Academic/Nonprofit Terms; Industry Terms: Not Available to Industry
Depositor comments: Class: A, Family: Orphan. Ensembl ID: ENSG00000171659, Uniprot ID: Q9UPC5
How to cite: GPR34-DuET was a gift from Thomas Sakmar (Addgene plasmid # 213281 ; http://n2t.net/addgene:213281 ; RRID:Addgene_213281)
