[The description below was written by a language model from this plasmid's Addgene catalogue record and pLannotate feature annotations shown in this document.]
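Description:
GPR34-DuET is a mammalian expression plasmid built on the pcDNA 3.1 (+) backbone that carries human GPR34 (G protein-coupled receptor 34), which the record classes as a class A orphan GPCR. It is maintained in E. coli through a high-copy ColE1/pUC-type origin and selected with ampicillin via the β-lactamase gene and its promoter. An f1 origin is also present. The backbone additionally carries a neomycin/kanamycin phosphotransferase gene driven by the SV40 enhancer/early promoter and terminated by an SV40 polyadenylation signal. This cassette would allow G418 selection of stably transfected mammalian cells. Short annotated fragments of lacI, the lac promoter/operator, ble, bom and an HIV-1 LTR appear to be backbone remnants or partial sequence matches rather than functional elements.

The receptor cassette is transcribed from the CMV immediate-early enhancer and promoter, and a T7 promoter just upstream of the coding region permits in vitro transcription. A bovine growth hormone polyadenylation signal terminates the transcript. According to the catalogue entry, the DuET design places a cleaved hemagglutinin signal peptide and a FLAG epitope at the N terminus of the receptor and a 1D4 epitope at the C terminus, with the insert assembled by Gibson cloning. The feature table detects the GPR34 coding sequence and a FLAG-type match immediately upstream of it. It does not separately annotate the signal peptide or the 1D4 tag.

The two epitopes at opposite ends of the receptor allow capture and detection of the expressed protein. The construct is described as optimized for expression in mammalian cells and for proteomics studies, and the associated work concerns multiplexed selectivity screening of anti-GPCR antibodies.
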