Features (pLannotate 1.2.2; 21 found; start..end, strand, type, name):
    711..803     +  CDS            lacI (fragment): lac repressor; lacI; The lac repressor binds to the lac operator to inhibit transcription in E. coli. This inhibition can be relieved by adding lactose or isopropyl-β-D-thiogalactopyranoside (IPTG).
    816..837     +  protein_bind   CAP binding site: CAP binding activates transcription in the presence of cAMP. E. coli catabolite activator protein
    852..882     +  promoter       lac promoter: promoter for the E. coli lac operon
    890..906     +  protein_bind   lac operator: The lac repressor binds to the lac operator to inhibit transcription in E. coli. This inhibition can be relieved by adding lactose or isopropyl-β-D-thiogalactopyranoside (IPTG). lac repressor encoded by lacI
    979..1100    -  polyA_signal   SV40 poly(A) signal: SV40 polyadenylation signal
   1095..1253    -  CDS            ble (fragment): BLE_KLEPN - Experimental evidence at protein level: Swiss-Prot protein existence level 1. Binding protein with a strong affinity to the bleomycin family of antibiotics. Binds to CL990; an antimitotic-antibiotic compound. From Klebsiella pneumoniae.
   1277..2068    -  CDS            neo: KKA2_KLEPN - Also known as kan, nptII. Experimental evidence at protein level: Swiss-Prot protein existence level 1. Resistance to kanamycin, neomycin, paromomycin, ribostamycin, butirosin and gentamicin B. From Klebsiella pneumoniae.
   2135..2464    -  promoter       SV40 promoter: SV40 enhancer and early promoter
   2478..2906    -  rep_origin     f1 ori (sequence partly withheld): f1 bacteriophage origin of replication; arrow indicates direction of (+) strand synthesis
   2927..2948    -  promoter       SV40 promoter (fragment): SV40 enhancer and early promoter
   2952..3176    -  polyA_signal   bGH poly(A) signal: bovine growth hormone polyadenylation signal
   3307..4449    -  CDS            GPR34: GPR34_HUMAN - Experimental evidence at transcript level: Swiss-Prot protein existence level 2. Orphan receptor. From Homo sapiens (Human).
   4462..4482    -  CDS            3xFLAG (fragment): three tandem FLAG® epitope tags
   4575..4593    -  promoter       T7 promoter: promoter for bacteriophage T7 RNA polymerase
   4609..4642    -  LTR            5' LTR (truncated) (fragment): truncated 5' long terminal repeat (LTR) from HIV-1
   4638..4841    -  promoter       CMV promoter: human cytomegalovirus (CMV) immediate early promoter
   4842..5221    -  enhancer       CMV enhancer: human cytomegalovirus immediate early enhancer
   5376..5428    +  misc_feature   bom (fragment): basis of mobility region from pBR322
   5487..5591    +  promoter       AmpR promoter: bla
   5592..6452    +  CDS            AmpR: β-lactamase; bla; confers resistance to ampicillin, carbenicillin, and related antibiotics
   6623..528     +  rep_origin     ori (across the origin): high-copy-number ColE1/pMB1/pBR322/pUC origin of replication
>Addgene plasmid #213281 | GPR34-DuET | addgene full sequence | sequence record 430828 | Addgene NGS Result
GCGGTGGTTTGTTTGCCGGATCAAGAGCTACCAACTCTTTTTCCGAAGGTAACTGGCTTCAGCAGAGCGC
AGATACCAAATACCGTTCTTCTAGTGTAGCCGTAGTTAGGCCACCACTTCAAGAACTCTGTAGCACCGCC
TACATACCTCGCTCTGCTAATCCTGTTACCAGTGGCTGCTGCCAGTGGCGATAAGTCGTGTCTTACCGGG
TTGGACTCAAGACGATAGTTACCGGATAAGGCGCAGCGGTCGGGCTGAACGGGGGGTTCGTGCACACAGC
CCAGCTTGGAGCGAACGACCTACACCGAACTGAGATACCTACAGCGTGAGCTATGAGAAAGCGCCACGCT
TCCCGAAGGGAGAAAGGCGGACAGGTATCCGGTAAGCGGCAGGGTCGGAACAGGAGAGCGCACGAGGGAG
CTTCCAGGGGGAAACGCCTGGTATCTTTATAGTCCTGTCGGGTTTCGCCACCTCTGACTTGAGCGTCGAT
TTTTGTGATGCTCGTCAGGGGGGCGGAGCCTATGGAAAAACGCCAGCAACGCGGCCTTTTTACGGTTCCT
GGCCTTTTGCTGGCCTTTTGCTCACATGTTCTTTCCTGCGTTATCCCCTGATTCTGTGGATAACCGTATT
ACCGCCTTTGAGTGAGCTGATACCGCTCGCCGCAGCCGAACGACCGAGCGCAGCGAGTCAGTGAGCGAGG
AAGCGGAAGAGCGCCCAATACGCAAACCGCCTCTCCCCGCGCGTTGGCCGATTCATTAATGCAGCTGGCA
CGACAGGTTTCCCGACTGGAAAGCGGGCAGTGAGCGCAACGCAATTAATGTGAGTTAGCTCACTCATTAG
GCACCCCAGGCTTTACACTTTATGCTTCCGGCTCGTATGTTGTGTGGAATTGTGAGCGGATAACAATTTC
ACACAGGAAACAGCTATGACCATGATTACGCCAAGCTCTAGCTAGAGGTCGACGGTATACAGACATGATA
AGATACATTGATGAGTTTGGACAAACCACAACTAGAATGCAGTGAAAAAAATGCTTTATTTGTGAAATTT
GTGATGCTATTGCTTTATTTGTAACCATTATAAGCTGCAATAAACAAGTTGGGGTGGGCGAAGAACTCCA
GCATGAGATCCCCGCGCTGGAGGATCATCCAGCCGGCGTCCCGGAAAACGATTCCGAAGCCCAACCTTTC
ATAGAAGGCGGCGGTGGAATCGAAATCTCGTGATGGCAGGTTGGGCGTCGCTTGGTCGGTCATTTCGAAC
CCCAGAGTCCCGCTCAGAAGAACTCGTCAAGAAGGCGATAGAAGGCGATGCGCTGCGAATCGGGAGCGGC
GATACCGTAAAGCACGAGGAAGCGGTCAGCCCATTCGCCGCCAAGCTCTTCAGCAATATCACGGGTAGCC
AACGCTATGTCCTGATAGCGGTCCGCCACACCCAGCCGGCCACAGTCGATGAATCCAGAAAAGCGGCCAT
TTTCCACCATGATATTCGGCAAGCAGGCATCGCCATGGGTCACGACGAGATCCTCGCCGTCGGGCATGCG
CGCCTTGAGCCTGGCGAACAGTTCGGCTGGCGCGAGCCCCTGATGCTCTTCGTCCAGATCATCCTGATCG
ACAAGACCGGCTTCCATCCGAGTACGTGCTCGCTCGATGCGATGTTTCGCTTGGTGGTCGAATGGGCAGG
TAGCCGGATCAAGCGTATGCAGCCGCCGCATTGCATCAGCCATGATGGATACTTTCTCGGCAGGAGCAAG
GTGAGATGACAGGAGATCCTGCCCCGGCACTTCGCCCAATAGCAGCCAGTCCCTTCCCGCTTCAGTGACA
ACGTCGAGCACAGCTGCGCAAGGAACGCCCGTCGTGGCCAGCCACGATAGCCGCGCTGCCTCGTCCTGCA
GTTCATTCAGGGCACCGGACAGGTCGGTCTTGACAAAAAGAACCGGGCGCCCCTGCGCTGACAGCCGGAA
CACGGCGGCATCAGAGCAGCCGATTGTCTGTTGTGCCCAGTCATAGCCGAATAGCCTCTCCACCCAAGCG
GCCGGAGAACCTGCGTGCAATCCATCTTGTTCAATCATGCGAAACGATCCTCATCCTGTCTCTTGATCAG
ATCCGAAAATGGATATACAAGCTCCCGGGAGCTTTTTGCAAAAGCCTAGGCCTCCAAAAAAGCCTCCTCA
CTACTTCTGGAATAGCTCAGAGGCAGAGGCGGCCTCGGCCTCTGCATAAATAAAAAAAATTAGTCAGCCA
TGGGGCGGAGAATGGGCGGAACTGGGCGGAGTTAGGGGCGGGATGGGCGGAGTTAGGGGCGGGACTATGG
TTGCTGACTAATTGAGATGCATGCTTTGCATACTTCTGCCTGCTGGGGAGCCTGGGGACTTTCCACACCT
GGTTGCTGACTAATTGAGATGCATGCTTTGCATACTTCTGCCTGCTGGGGAGCCTGGGGACTTTCCACAC
CCTAACTGACACACATTCCACAGAATTAATTCGCGTTAAATTTTTGTTAAATCAGCTCATTTTTTAACCA
ATAGGCCGAAATCGGCAAAATCCCTTATAAATCAAAAGAATAGACCGAGATAGGGT
[37 nt withheld, positions 2577-2613]
AAAGAACGTGGACTCCAACGTCAAAGG
[49 nt withheld, positions 2641-2689]
T
[91 nt withheld, positions 2691-2781]
G
[124 nt withheld, positions 2783-2906]
GGGGATACCCCCTAGAGCCCCAGCTGGTTCTTTCCGCCTCAGAAGCCATAGAGCCCACCGCATCCCCAGC
ATGCCTGCTATTGTCTTCCCAATCCTCCCCCTTGCTGTCCTGCCCCACCCCACCCCCCAGAATAGAATGA
CACCTACTCAGACAATGCGATGCAATTTCCTCATTTTATTAGGAAAGGACAGTGGGAGTGGCACCTTCCA
GGGTCAAGGAAGGCACGGGGGAGGGGCAAACAACAGATGGCTGGCAACTAGAAGGCACAGTCGAGGCTGA
TCAGCGGGTTTAAACGGGCCCTCTAGACTCGAGTTAGGCAGGGGCCACCTGAGAAGTCTCGGTCTTAGAC
ACGGTGGTGCTGGCCTCATCGAATTCACCGGTGCGTCCACCGGTATCGATGGTGCTTTTGCTGCTGCTCT
GGATCTTCACCGCCACGCTTGTATCATGCAGGGAGTACCCCGGTTTAAATTCGCTGGTTGATTCGGACCT
ACTAGGCTCACCTTGAAAGCGTCTAAACAGGAGTTGGCACATGATCTTGCGGATGTTGCTGGACATAAGG
AAATACATAACTGGATCAAGGCAGCTGTTGAAAGAAGACAGCACCAGCATGATCTCATTAGTCTTATGCA
CGATTTCCTTCCAGTAGCAGCTGCTTACATTCAGCTGAGAGCTGATATAGATAAACCGGAAAGCGTGGTA
AGGGACAAAGCAGATGGTGAAGATAATGAGGACAATAAAGCTGTTGCGGGCTGTGGTTGCGTACTTCCCG
CTGTTTGGAAACTTAGACCGCCTTTTGGAGATCCGCAGCAGATTCTTTCCGATCTTTATATAGCTAAGGA
TGATCAGGAGGAAGATCAGCCAGAACATCACCACCAAGATAAAATTGAAGATAGCCTCGCCTTTTGCGTT
ATGTTTATCCCTATAGTGGAAGCACATAGTGCTATTGTGTCCGCCCTTCTTGAGTGTGAGGATGATCATT
GTCAGGAAGCCACCCAGAGCCAACATCCACACGATGCAGCACACATAAATACTCTGTTTGGTGGTAATGG
CTTTTCGCTGCTGTATGCTCCGGTTGATCTTAATATACCTGTCCAGTGAGATGAAGCCCAACAGAATAAT
GGAAATATACATGTTCATATAAAAGAGGGTTCCGACCACCTTACAGAGGATAACTCCGAGTGTCCACTTG
TTCTGGTTAATATGGTACATAATCCGAAACGGCAGGCAGAAGATCAGGAGGAGATCTGCTATGGCCACAT
TGAGCAAGTAAATCTGGATACTATTCCTTTTTCTATGGATTCCCAGAAACACATACAAAGCGATGATGTT
ACCCACAAGTCCCACGATGAAAATCACTGAATAGCTGGTGGTCAGAACAGTTGACAGGAGCTTCTCGTCC
ATTGGACAGGTTGTAACATTAGGCGTTGCGGAGAAATTCTGTGGAGGTTGATCGGAGTGGTTTGTGATAA
ATCTCATCCGGTGGGAGGAATACGGCCAAGATGAGACTGAGGTAGTTGTCATAGTAATTGTGTGGGAGCG
CATATCGATGCTGGCGTCATCATCGTCCTTGTAGTCGGCGAATACCAGGCAGAAGATGTAGCTCAGGGCG
ATGATCGTCTTCATGGTGGCGCTAAGCTTAAGTTTAAACGCTAGCCAGCTTGGGTCTCCCTATAGTGAGT
CGTATTAATTTCGATAAGCCAGTAAGCAGTGGGTTCTCTAGTTAGCCAGAGAGCTCTGCTTATATAGACC
TCCCACCGTACACGCCTACCGCCCATTTGCGTCAATGGGGCGGAGTTGTTACGACATTTTGGAAAGTCCC
GTTGATTTTGGTGCCAAAACAAACTCCCATTGACGTCAATGGGGTGGAGACTTGGAAATCCCCGTGAGTC
AAACCGCTATCCACGCCCATTGATGTACTGCCAAAACCGCATCACCATGGTAATAGCGATGACTAATACG
TAGATGTACTGCCAAGTAGGAAAGTCCCATAAGGTCATGTACTGGGCATAATGCCAGGCGGGCCATTTAC
CGTCATTGACGTCAATAGGGGGCGTACTTGGCATATGATACACTTGATGTACTGCCAAGTGGGCAGTTTA
CCGTAAATACTCCACCCATTGACGTCAATGGAAAGTCCCTATTGGCGTTACTATGGGAACATACGTCATT
ATTGACGTCAATGGGCGGGGGTCGTTGGGCGGTCAGCCAGGCGGGCCATTTACCGTAAGTTATGTAACGC
GGAACTCCATATATGGGCTATGAACTAATGACCCCGTAATTGATTACTATTAATAACTAGTCAATAATCA
ATGTCAACGCGTATATCTGGCCCGTACATCGCGAAGCAGCGCAAAACGCCTAACCCTAAGCAGATTCTTC
ATGCAAATGTCGGTCAAGCCTTGCCTTGTTGTAGCTTAAATTTTGCTCGCGCACTACTCAGCGACCTCCA
ACACACAAGCAGGGAGCAGATACTGGCTTAACTATGCGGCATCAGAGCAGATTGTACTGAGAGTGCACCA
TAGGGGATCGGGAGATCTCCCGATCCGTCGACGTCAGGTGGCACTTTTCGGGGAAATGTGCGCGGAACCC
CTATTTGTTTATTTTTCTAAATACATTCAAATATGTATCCGCTCATGAGACAATAACCCTGATAAATGCT
TCAATAATATTGAAAAAGGAAGAGTATGAGTATTCAACATTTCCGTGTCGCCCTTATTCCCTTTTTTGCG
GCATTTTGCCTTCCTGTTTTTGCTCACCCAGAAACGCTGGTGAAAGTAAAAGATGCTGAAGATCAGTTGG
GTGCACGAGTGGGTTACATCGAACTGGATCTCAACAGCGGTAAGATCCTTGAGAGTTTTCGCCCCGAAGA
ACGTTTTCCAATGATGAGCACTTTTAAAGTTCTGCTATGTGGCGCGGTATTATCCCGTATTGACGCCGGG
CAAGAGCAACTCGGTCGCCGCATACACTATTCTCAGAATGACTTGGTTGAGTACTCACCAGTCACAGAAA
AGCATCTTACGGATGGCATGACAGTAAGAGAATTATGCAGTGCTGCCATAACCATGAGTGATAACACTGC
GGCCAACTTACTTCTGACAACGATCGGAGGACCGAAGGAGCTAACCGCTTTTTTGCACAACATGGGGGAT
CATGTAACTCGCCTTGATCGTTGGGAACCGGAGCTGAATGAAGCCATACCAAACGACGAGCGTGACACCA
CGATGCCTGTAGCAATGGCAACAACGTTGCGCAAACTATTAACTGGCGAACTACTTACTCTAGCTTCCCG
GCAACAATTAATAGACTGGATGGAGGCGGATAAAGTTGCAGGACCACTTCTGCGCTCGGCCCTTCCGGCT
GGCTGGTTTATTGCTGATAAATCTGGAGCCGGTGAGCGTGGGTCTCGCGGTATCATTGCAGCACTGGGGC
CAGATGGTAAGCCCTCCCGTATCGTAGTTATCTACACGACGGGGAGTCAGGCAACTATGGATGAACGAAA
TAGACAGATCGCTGAGATAGGTGCCTCACTGATTAAGCATTGGTAACTGTCAGACCAAGTTTACTCATAT
ATACTTTAGATTGATTTAAAACTTCATTTTTAATTTAAAAGGATCTAGGTGAAGATCCTTTTTGATAATC
TCATGACCAAAATCCCTTAACGTGAGTTTTCGTTCCACTGAGCGTCAGACCCCGTAGAAAAGATCAAAGG
ATCTTCTTGAGATCCTTTTTTTCTGCGCGTAATCTGCTGCTTGCAAACAAAAAAACCACCGCTACCA
